Addgene plasmid #89619: pET21a - MPX
Purpose: [Edit] Expresses recombinant 6HIS tagged T. cruzi mitochondrial tryparedoxin peroxidase protein in E. coli upon IPTG induction
Depositing lab: Judy Lieberman. Depositing organization: Boston Children's Hospital. Publication: Killer lymphocytes use granulysin, perforin and granzymes to kill intracellular parasites. Dotiwala F, Mulik S, Polidoro RB, Ansara JA, Burleigh BA, Walch M, Gazzinelli RT, Lieberman J. Nat Med. 2016 Feb;22(2):210-6. doi: 10.1038/nm.4023. Epub 2016 Jan 11. PubMed 26752517.
Backbone
  Vector backbone: pET21a
  Backbone size w/o insert (bp): 5500
  Vector type: Bacterial Expression
Growth in bacteria
  Bacterial resistance: Ampicillin, 100 μg/mL
  Growth temperature: 37°C
  Growth strain: DH5alpha
  Copy number: High Copy
Gene/Insert
  Gene/Insert name: Mitocondrial Tryparedoxin peroxidase (alt name: MPX)
  Species: T. cruzi
  Insert size (bp): 678
  GenBank ID: Tc00.1047053509499.14 Tc00.1047053509499.14
  Tag / fusion protein: 6HIS (C terminal on insert); T7 tag (gene 10 leader) (N terminal on backbone)
Terms and licenses: Academic/Nonprofit Terms; Industry Terms: Not Available to Industry
Depositor comments: Addgene NGS results found P23L within the Tryparedoxin peroxidase translation compared to Tc00.1047053509499.14. Depositor states that mutation is outside of functional domains
How to cite: pET21a - MPX was a gift from Judy Lieberman (Addgene plasmid # 89619 ; http://n2t.net/addgene:89619 ; RRID:Addgene_89619)
