[The description below was written by a language model from this plasmid's Addgene catalogue record and pLannotate feature annotations shown in this document.]
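Description:
pET21a - MPX is a bacterial expression plasmid built on the pET21a backbone for IPTG-inducible production of the Trypanosoma cruzi mitochondrial tryparedoxin peroxidase (MPX) in E. coli. The sequenced record is about 6.1 kb, consistent with a roughly 5.5 kb backbone carrying a 678 bp insert. It replicates from a pBR322/ColE1-type origin and retains the bom and rop elements. The catalogue lists it as high copy, although rop normally moderates copy number. An f1 origin is also present, and selection is by ampicillin through the β-lactamase gene. Short tetracycline-resistance fragments in the annotation are nonfunctional remnants of the pBR322 ancestry.

The expression cassette wraps around the sequence origin. A T7 promoter with an adjacent lac operator and the T7 gene 10 ribosome binding site sits just upstream of the open reading frame. That frame begins with the T7 tag (gene 10 leader), continues through the MPX coding sequence, and ends in a C-terminal hexahistidine tag, followed by the T7 terminator. The automated annotation labels the insert as a fragment of human PRDX3. This reflects homology between mitochondrial peroxiredoxins, not a human insert, since the catalogue identifies the gene as T. cruzi. The "9xHis fragment" call likewise corresponds to the 6xHis tag.

The plasmid-borne lacI supplies repressor to keep the cassette silent until IPTG is added, in a host that provides T7 RNA polymerase. Repository sequencing found a P23L substitution relative to the reference gene, which the depositor states lies outside the functional domains. The construct is intended for making His-tagged recombinant parasite peroxidase that can be purified by metal affinity. The associated work concerns the killing of intracellular parasites by lymphocytes.
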