Features (pLannotate 1.2.2; 20 found; start..end, strand, type, name):
      1..33      +  CDS            T7 tag (gene 10 leader): leader peptide from bacteriophage T7 gene 10 promotes efficient translation in E. coli
      1..714     +  CDS            PRDX3 (fragment): PRDX3_HUMAN - Also known as AOP1. Experimental evidence at protein level: Swiss-Prot protein existence level 1. Thiol-specific peroxidase that catalyzes the reduction of hydrogen peroxide and organic hydroperoxides to water and alcohols, respectively. Plays a role in cell protection against oxidative stress by detoxifying peroxides (PubMed:7733872, PubMed:17707404). Acts synergistically with MAP3K13 to regulate the activation of NF-kappa-B in the cytosol (PubMed:12492477). From Homo sapiens (Human).
    736..753     +  CDS            9xHis (fragment): 9xHis affinity tag
    763..812     +  CDS            SET1 (fragment): solubility-enhancement tag derived from T7 phage gene 10B
    820..867     +  terminator     T7 terminator: transcription terminator for bacteriophage T7 RNA polymerase
    904..1332    +  rep_origin     f1 ori (sequence partly withheld): f1 bacteriophage origin of replication; arrow indicates direction of (+) strand synthesis
   1385..1489    +  promoter       AmpR promoter: bla
   1490..2350    +  CDS            AmpR: β-lactamase; bla; confers resistance to ampicillin, carbenicillin, and related antibiotics
   2521..3109    +  rep_origin     ori: high-copy-number ColE1/pMB1/pBR322/pUC origin of replication
   3295..3434    -  misc_feature   bom: basis of mobility region from pBR322
   3536..3727    -  CDS            rop: Rop protein, which maintains plasmids at low copy number; rop
   3744..4124    +  CDS            YPB1_ECOLX: Protein predicted: Swiss-Prot protein existence level 4. From Escherichia coli.
   4196..4487    -  CDS            TcR (fragment): tetracycline efflux protein; tet; confers resistance to tetracycline
   4502..4523    -  protein_bind   CAP binding site: CAP binding activates transcription in the presence of cAMP. E. coli catabolite activator protein
   4536..5618    -  CDS            lacI: lac repressor; lacI; The lac repressor binds to the lac operator to inhibit transcription in E. coli. This inhibition can be relieved by adding lactose or isopropyl-β-D-thiogalactopyranoside (IPTG).
   5619..5696    -  promoter       lacI promoter: lacI
   5704..5983    -  CDS            TcR (fragment): tetracycline efflux protein; tet; confers resistance to tetracycline
   6005..6023    +  promoter       T7 promoter: promoter for bacteriophage T7 RNA polymerase
   6024..6048    +  protein_bind   lac operator: The lac repressor binds to the lac operator to inhibit transcription in E. coli. This inhibition can be relieved by adding lactose or isopropyl-β-D-thiogalactopyranoside (IPTG). lac repressor encoded by lacI
   6063..6085    +  RBS            RBS: efficient ribosome binding site from bacteriophage T7 gene 10 (Olins and Rangwala, 1989)
>Addgene plasmid #89619 | pET21a - MPX | addgene full sequence | sequence record 176691 | Addgene NGS Result
ATGGCTAGCATGACTGGTGGACAGCAAATGGGTCGCGGATCCATGTTTCGTCGTATGGCCGTGACTTCGT
TGCAGAAGGGTCTTTCACGCCGGGCTTTCTGCAACACCCTGCGACTTCTTAACCTGGACTACCAAGCATA
TAAGACTGCCACGGTGCGCGAGGCAGCACCTGAGTGGGCAGGAAAAGCTGTCGTGAATGGAAAAATCCAG
GACATCAGCTTGAATGACTACAAGGGCAAGTATGTTGTTCTTCTTTTTTATCCTATGGATTTTACCTTTG
TGTGCCCCACGGAAATCACAGCCTTTTCAGATGCTCAGGCAGAATTTGATAAGATTAACACCCAGGTCGT
GGCTGTATCATGCGACAGCCAATATTCACACCTTGCTTGGATAAACACTCCAAGAAATAAAGGTGGCCTT
GGGGAAATGAGTATTCCTGTGCTTTCTGATCTCACCAAGGAAATTGCCCGCGACTATGGAGTTTTGATCG
AGGAGCAAGGGATCTCTCTGCGCGGACTGTTCATCATTGACGATAAAGGGATTCTGCGCCACATCACGGT
GAATGACTTGCCAGTGGGCAGAAATGTTGAAGAGGTGCTTCGGGTTGTGCAGGCGTTTCAGTATGTGGAC
AAAAACGGAGATGTAATTCCATGTAACTGGAGGCCAGGCAAACCGACAATGAAAACTGAGAAGGCAAATG
AATATTTTGAGAAAAACGCAGCGGCCGCACTCGAGCACCACCACCACCACCACTGAGATCCGGCTGCTAA
CAAAGCCCGAAAGGAAGCTGAGTTGGCTGCTGCCACCGCTGAGCAATAACTAGCATAACCCCTTGGGGCC
TCTAAACGGGTCTTGAGGGGTTTTTTGCTGAAAGGAGGAACTATATCCGGATTGGCGAATGGG
[124 nt withheld, positions 904-1027]
C
[91 nt withheld, positions 1029-1119]
A
[49 nt withheld, positions 1121-1169]
CCTTTGACGTTGGAGTCCACGTTCTTT
[37 nt withheld, positions 1197-1233]
ACCCTATCTCGGTCTATTCTTTTGATTTATAAGGGATTTTGCCGATTTCGGCCTATTGGTTAAAAAATGA
GCTGATTTAACAAAAATTTAACGCGAATTTTAACAAAATATTAACGCTTACAATTTAGGTGGCACTTTTC
GGGGAAATGTGCGCGGAACCCCTATTTGTTTATTTTTCTAAATACATTCAAATATGTATCCGCTCATGAG
ACAATAACCCTGATAAATGCTTCAATAATATTGAAAAAGGAAGAGTATGAGTATTCAACATTTCCGTGTC
GCCCTTATTCCCTTTTTTGCGGCATTTTGCCTTCCTGTTTTTGCTCACCCAGAAACGCTGGTGAAAGTAA
AAGATGCTGAAGATCAGTTGGGTGCACGAGTGGGTTACATCGAACTGGATCTCAACAGCGGTAAGATCCT
TGAGAGTTTTCGCCCCGAAGAACGTTTTCCAATGATGAGCACTTTTAAAGTTCTGCTATGTGGCGCGGTA
TTATCCCGTATTGACGCCGGGCAAGAGCAACTCGGTCGCCGCATACACTATTCTCAGAATGACTTGGTTG
AGTACTCACCAGTCACAGAAAAGCATCTTACGGATGGCATGACAGTAAGAGAATTATGCAGTGCTGCCAT
AACCATGAGTGATAACACTGCGGCCAACTTACTTCTGACAACGATCGGAGGACCGAAGGAGCTAACCGCT
TTTTTGCACAACATGGGGGATCATGTAACTCGCCTTGATCGTTGGGAACCGGAGCTGAATGAAGCCATAC
CAAACGACGAGCGTGACACCACGATGCCTGCAGCAATGGCAACAACGTTGCGCAAACTATTAACTGGCGA
ACTACTTACTCTAGCTTCCCGGCAACAATTAATAGACTGGATGGAGGCGGATAAAGTTGCAGGACCACTT
CTGCGCTCGGCCCTTCCGGCTGGCTGGTTTATTGCTGATAAATCTGGAGCCGGTGAGCGTGGGTCTCGCG
GTATCATTGCAGCACTGGGGCCAGATGGTAAGCCCTCCCGTATCGTAGTTATCTACACGACGGGGAGTCA
GGCAACTATGGATGAACGAAATAGACAGATCGCTGAGATAGGTGCCTCACTGATTAAGCATTGGTAACTG
TCAGACCAAGTTTACTCATATATACTTTAGATTGATTTAAAACTTCATTTTTAATTTAAAAGGATCTAGG
TGAAGATCCTTTTTGATAATCTCATGACCAAAATCCCTTAACGTGAGTTTTCGTTCCACTGAGCGTCAGA
CCCCGTAGAAAAGATCAAAGGATCTTCTTGAGATCCTTTTTTTCTGCGCGTAATCTGCTGCTTGCAAACA
AAAAAACCACCGCTACCAGCGGTGGTTTGTTTGCCGGATCAAGAGCTACCAACTCTTTTTCCGAAGGTAA
CTGGCTTCAGCAGAGCGCAGATACCAAATACTGTCCTTCTAGTGTAGCCGTAGTTAGGCCACCACTTCAA
GAACTCTGTAGCACCGCCTACATACCTCGCTCTGCTAATCCTGTTACCAGTGGCTGCTGCCAGTGGCGAT
AAGTCGTGTCTTACCGGGTTGGACTCAAGACGATAGTTACCGGATAAGGCGCAGCGGTCGGGCTGAACGG
GGGGTTCGTGCACACAGCCCAGCTTGGAGCGAACGACCTACACCGAACTGAGATACCTACAGCGTGAGCT
ATGAGAAAGCGCCACGCTTCCCGAAGGGAGAAAGGCGGACAGGTATCCGGTAAGCGGCAGGGTCGGAACA
GGAGAGCGCACGAGGGAGCTTCCAGGGGGAAACGCCTGGTATCTTTATAGTCCTGTCGGGTTTCGCCACC
TCTGACTTGAGCGTCGATTTTTGTGATGCTCGTCAGGGGGGCGGAGCCTATGGAAAAACGCCAGCAACGC
GGCCTTTTTACGGTTCCTGGCCTTTTGCTGGCCTTTTGCTCACATGTTCTTTCCTGCGTTATCCCCTGAT
TCTGTGGATAACCGTATTACCGCCTTTGAGTGAGCTGATACCGCTCGCCGCAGCCGAACGACCGAGCGCA
GCGAGTCAGTGAGCGAGGAAGCGGAAGAGCGCCTGATGCGGTATTTTCTCCTTACGCATCTGTGCGGTAT
TTCACACCGCAATGGTGCACTCTCAGTACAATCTGCTCTGATGCCGCATAGTTAAGCCAGTATACACTCC
GCTATCGCTACGTGACTGGGTCATGGCTGCGCCCCGACACCCGCCAACACCCGCTGACGCGCCCTGACGG
GCTTGTCTGCTCCCGGCATCCGCTTACAGACAAGCTGTGACCGTCTCCGGGAGCTGCATGTGTCAGAGGT
TTTCACCGTCATCACCGAAACGCGCGAGGCAGCTGCGGTAAAGCTCATCAGCGTGGTCGTGAAGCGATTC
ACAGATGTCTGCCTGTTCATCCGCGTCCAGCTCGTTGAGTTTCTCCAGAAGCGTTAATGTCTGGCTTCTG
ATAAAGCGGGCCATGTTAAGGGCGGTTTTTTCCTGTTTGGTCACTGATGCCTCCGTGTAAGGGGGATTTC
TGTTCATGGGGGTAATGATACCGATGAAACGAGAGAGGATGCTCACGATACGGGTTACTGATGATGAACA
TGCCCGGTTACTGGAACGTTGTGAGGGTAAACAACTGGCGGTATGGATGCGGCGGGACCAGAGAAAAATC
ACTCAGGGTCAATGCCAGCGCTTCGTTAATACAGATGTAGGTGTTCCACAGGGTAGCCAGCAGCATCCTG
CGATGCAGATCCGGAACATAATGGTGCAGGGCGCTGACTTCCGCGTTTCCAGACTTTACGAAACACGGAA
ACCGAAGACCATTCATGTTGTTGCTCAGGTCGCAGACGTTTTGCAGCAGCAGTCGCTTCACGTTCGCTCG
CGTATCGGTGATTCATTCTGCTAACCAGTAAGGCAACCCCGCCAGCCTAGCCGGGTCCTCAACGACAGGA
GCACGATCATGCGCACCCGTGGGGCCGCCATGCCGGCGATAATGGCCTGCTTCTCGCCGAAACGTTTGGT
GGCGGGACCAGTGACGAAGGCTTGAGCGAGGGCGTGCAAGATTCCGAATACCGCAAGCGACAGGCCGATC
ATCGTCGCGCTCCAGCGAAAGCGGTCCTCGCCGAAAATGACCCAGAGCGCTGCCGGCACCTGTCCTACGA
GTTGCATGATAAAGAAGACAGTCATAAGTGCGGCGACGATAGTCATGCCCCGCGCCCACCGGAAGGAGCT
GACTGGGTTGAAGGCTCTCAAGGGCATCGGTCGAGATCCCGGTGCCTAATGAGTGAGCTAACTTACATTA
ATTGCGTTGCGCTCACTGCCCGCTTTCCAGTCGGGAAACCTGTCGTGCCAGCTGCATTAATGAATCGGCC
AACGCGCGGGGAGAGGCGGTTTGCGTATTGGGCGCCAGGGTGGTTTTTCTTTTCACCAGTGAGACGGGCA
ACAGCTGATTGCCCTTCACCGCCTGGCCCTGAGAGAGTTGCAGCAAGCGGTCCACGCTGGTTTGCCCCAG
CAGGCGAAAATCCTGTTTGATGGTGGTTAACGGCGGGATATAACATGAGCTGTCTTCGGTATCGTCGTAT
CCCACTACCGAGATATCCGCACCAACGCGCAGCCCGGACTCGGTAATGGCGCGCATTGCGCCCAGCGCCA
TCTGATCGTTGGCAACCAGCATCGCAGTGGGAACGATGCCCTCATTCAGCATTTGCATGGTTTGTTGAAA
ACCGGACATGGCACTCCAGTCGCCTTCCCGTTCCGCTATCGGCTGAATTTGATTGCGAGTGAGATATTTA
TGCCAGCCAGCCAGACGCAGACGCGCCGAGACAGAACTTAATGGGCCCGCTAACAGCGCGATTTGCTGGT
GACCCAATGCGACCAGATGCTCCACGCCCAGTCGCGTACCGTCTTCATGGGAGAAAATAATACTGTTGAT
GGGTGTCTGGTCAGAGACATCAAGAAATAACGCCGGAACATTAGTGCAGGCAGCTTCCACAGCAATGGCA
TCCTGGTCATCCAGCGGATAGTTAATGATCAGCCCACTGACGCGTTGCGCGAGAAGATTGTGCACCGCCG
CTTTACAGGCTTCGACGCCGCTTCGTTCTACCATCGACACCACCACGCTGGCACCCAGTTGATCGGCGCG
AGATTTAATCGCCGCGACAATTTGCGACGGCGCGTGCAGGGCCAGACTGGAGGTGGCAACGCCAATCAGC
AACGACTGTTTGCCCGCCAGTTGTTGTGCCACGCGGTTGGGAATGTAATTCAGCTCCGCCATCGCCGCTT
CCACTTTTTCCCGCGTTTTCGCAGAAACGTGGCTGGCCTGGTTCACCACGCGGGAAACGGTCTGATAAGA
GACACCGGCATACTCTGCGACATCGTATAACGTTACTGGTTTCACATTCACCACCCTGAATTGACTCTCT
TCCGGGCGCTATCATGCCATACCGCGAAAGGTTTTGCGCCATTCGATGGTGTCCGGGATCTCGACGCTCT
CCCTTATGCGACTCCTGCATTAGGAAGCAGCCCAGTAGTAGGTTGAGGCCGTTGAGCACCGCCGCCGCAA
GGAATGGTGCATGCAAGGAGATGGCGCCCAACAGTCCCCCGGCCACGGGGCCTGCCACCATACCCACGCC
GAAACAAGCGCTCATGAGCCCGAAGTGGCGAGCCCGATCTTCCCCATCGGTGATGTCGGCGATATAGGCG
CCAGCAACCGCACCTGTGGCGCCGGTGATGCCGGCCACGATGCGTCCGGCGTAGAGGATCGAGATCTCGA
TCCCGCGAAATTAATACGACTCACTATAGGGGAATTGTGAGCGGATAACAATTCCCCTCTAGAAATAATT
TTGTTTAACTTTAAGAAGGAGATATACAT
